>Addgene plasmid #123002 | BbSP | addgene full sequence | sequence record 248863 | Addgene NGS Result
TAATACGACTCACTATAGGGCGAATTGGGCCCGACGTCGCATGCTCCCGGCCGCCATGGCGGCCGCGGGA
ATTCGATTGATGGGGCAGGGGATGGAACAACGACAGCAACTGTTTTGGCACAAAGTATGATTCATCGTGG
TTTTGATGTAATTGATGCAGGAGCTAATCCTGTTTTAGTAAAAGAAGGTATTGAGTTAGCTTCATTAACA
GTTGCCAAAAAACTTTTAGCTAAATCTAAAAAAGTAGACGCCCAAGAAGATATTCAAAATGTGGCTTCTG
TTTCATCAGGTAGTCAAGAAATTGGTAAAATCATTGCCCAAGCGATGCAAAAAGTAGGTAAAGATGGAGT
TATTAATGTTGATGAATCCAAAGGTTTTGAAACAGAATTAGAAGTTGTTAAAGGATTGCAGTACGATAAA
GGATACGCTTCTCCTTATTTTGTCTCTGATAGAGAAAGCATGACAGTAAATTTAGAAAATGCGTTAGTTT
TAGTAACTGATCATAAAATTAGTACTGTGCAAGAAATTGTACCTATTTTGGAAGAAGTAGTAAAAGCATC
TAGACCTTTGTTAATTGTAGCTGAATCAGTGGAAAATGAAGTTTTAGGTGTTTTGGTAGCTAATAAATTA
AGAGGAACTTTTAATGTAGTTGTAACTAATGCCCCTGGTTTTGGCGACAATCAAATCACTAGTGAATTCG
CGGCCGCCTGCAGGTCGACCATATGGGAGAGCTCCCAACGCGTTGGATGCATAGCTTGAGTATTCTATAG
TGTCACCTAAATAGCTTGGCGTAATCATGGTCATAGCTGTTTCCTGTGTGAAATTGTTATCCGCTCACAA
TTCCACACAACATACGAGCCGGAAGCATAAAGTGTAAAGCCTGGGGTGCCTAATGAGTGAGCTAACTCAC
ATTAATTGCGTTGCGCTCACTGCCCGCTTTCCAGTCGGGAAACCTGTCGTGCCAGCTGCATTAATGAATC
GGCCAACGCGCGGGGAGAGGCGGTTTGCGTATTGGGCGCTCTTCCGCTTCCTCGCTCACTGACTCGCTGC
GCTCGGTCGTTCGGCTGCGGCGAGCGGTATCAGCTCACTCAAAGGCGGTAATACGGTTATCCACAGAATC
AGGGGATAACGCAGGAAAGAACATGTGAGCAAAAGGCCAGCAAAAGGCCAGGAACCGTAAAAAGGCCGCG
TTGCTGGCGTTTTTCCATAGGCTCCGCCCCCCTGACGAGCATCACAAAAATCGACGCTCAAGTCAGAGGT
GGCGAAACCCGACAGGACTATAAAGATACCAGGCGTTTCCCCCTGGAAGCTCCCTCGTGCGCTCTCCTGT
TCCGACCCTGCCGCTTACCGGATACCTGTCCGCCTTTCTCCCTTCGGGAAGCGTGGCGCTTTCTCATAGC
TCACGCTGTAGGTATCTCAGTTCGGTGTAGGTCGTTCGCTCCAAGCTGGGCTGTGTGCACGAACCCCCCG
TTCAGCCCGACCGCTGCGCCTTATCCGGTAACTATCGTCTTGAGTCCAACCCGGTAAGACACGACTTATC
GCCACTGGCAGCAGCCACTGGTAACAGGATTAGCAGAGCGAGGTATGTAGGCGGTGCTACAGAGTTCTTG
AAGTGGTGGCCTAACTACGGCTACACTAGAAGAACAGTATTTGGTATCTGCGCTCTGCTGAAGCCAGTTA
CCTTCGGAAAAAGAGTTGGTAGCTCTTGATCCGGCAAACAAACCACCGCTGGTAGCGGTGGTTTTTTTGT
TTGCAAGCAGCAGATTACGCGCAGAAAAAAAGGATCTCAAGAAGATCCTTTGATCTTTTCTACGGGGTCT
GACGCTCAGTGGAACGAAAACTCACGTTAAGGGATTTTGGTCATGAGATTATCAAAAAGGATCTTCACCT
AGATCCTTTTAAATTAAAAATGAAGTTTTAAATCAATCTAAAGTATATATGAGTAAACTTGGTCTGACAG
TTACCAATGCTTAATCAGTGAGGCACCTATCTCAGCGATCTGTCTATTTCGTTCATCCATAGTTGCCTGA
CTCCCCGTCGTGTAGATAACTACGATACGGGAGGGCTTACCATCTGGCCCCAGTGCTGCAATGATACCGC
GAGACCCACGCTCACCGGCTCCAGATTTATCAGCAATAAACCAGCCAGCCGGAAGGGCCGAGCGCAGAAG
TGGTCCTGCAACTTTATCCGCCTCCATCCAGTCTATTAATTGTTGCCGGGAAGCTAGAGTAAGTAGTTCG
CCAGTTAATAGTTTGCGCAACGTTGTTGCCATTGCTACAGGCATCGTGGTGTCACGCTCGTCGTTTGGTA
TGGCTTCATTCAGCTCCGGTTCCCAACGATCAAGGCGAGTTACATGATCCCCCATGTTGTGCAAAAAAGC
GGTTAGCTCCTTCGGTCCTCCGATCGTTGTCAGAAGTAAGTTGGCCGCAGTGTTATCACTCATGGTTATG
GCAGCACTGCATAATTCTCTTACTGTCATGCCATCCGTAAGATGCTTTTCTGTGACTGGTGAGTACTCAA
CCAAGTCATTCTGAGAATAGTGTATGCGGCGACCGAGTTGCTCTTGCCCGGCGTCAATACGGGATAATAC
CGCGCCACATAGCAGAACTTTAAAAGTGCTCATCATTGGAAAACGTTCTTCGGGGCGAAAACTCTCAAGG
ATCTTACCGCTGTTGAGATCCAGTTCGATGTAACCCACTCGTGCACCCAACTGATCTTCAGCATCTTTTA
CTTTCACCAGCGTTTCTGGGTGAGCAAAAACAGGAAGGCAAAATGCCGCAAAAAAGGGAATAAGGGCGAC
ACGGAAATGTTGAATACTCATACTCTTCCTTTTTCAATATTATTGAAGCATTTATCAGGGTTATTGTCTC
ATGAGCGGATACATATTTGAATGTATTTAGAAAAATAAACAAATAGGGGTTCCGCGCACATTTCCCCGAA
AAGTGCCACCTGATGCGGTGTGAAATACCGCACAGATGCGTAAGGAGAAAATACCGCATCAGGAAATTGT
AAGCGTTAATATTTTGTTAAAATTCGCGTTAAATTTTTGTTAAATCAGCTCATTTTTTAACCAATAGGCC
GAAATCGGCAAAATCCCTTATAAATCAAAAGAATAGACCGAGATAGGGT
[37 nt withheld, positions 3130-3166]
AAAGAACGTGGACTCCAACGTCAAAGG
[49 nt withheld, positions 3194-3242]
T
[91 nt withheld, positions 3244-3334]
G
[124 nt withheld, positions 3336-3459]
CCATTCGCCATTCAGGCTGCGCAACTGTTGGGAAGGGCGATCGGTGCGGGCCTCTTCGCTATTACGCCAG
CTGGCGAAAGGGGGATGTGCTGCAAGGCGATTAAGTTGGGTAACGCCAGGGTTTTCCCAGTCACGACGTT
GTAAAACGACGGCCAGTGAATTG
Features (pLannotate 1.2.2; 14 found; start..end, strand, type, name):
      1..19      +  promoter       T7 promoter: promoter for bacteriophage T7 RNA polymerase
     79..684     +  CDS            groL (fragment): CH60_AYWBP - Also known as groEL From Aster yellows witches'-broom phytoplasma (strain AYWB).
    690..752     -  CDS            VESPI_VESMG (fragment): Experimental evidence at protein level: Swiss-Prot protein existence level 1. Shows contractile activity on isolated ileum smooth muscle. From Vespa magnifica (Hornet).
    764..782     -  promoter       SP6 promoter: promoter for bacteriophage SP6 RNA polymerase
    824..840     -  protein_bind   lac operator: The lac repressor binds to the lac operator to inhibit transcription in E. coli. This inhibition can be relieved by adding lactose or isopropyl-β-D-thiogalactopyranoside (IPTG). lac repressor encoded by lacI
    848..878     -  promoter       lac promoter: promoter for the E. coli lac operon
    893..914     -  protein_bind   CAP binding site: CAP binding activates transcription in the presence of cAMP. E. coli catabolite activator protein
    927..1019    -  CDS            lacI (fragment): lac repressor; lacI; The lac repressor binds to the lac operator to inhibit transcription in E. coli. This inhibition can be relieved by adding lactose or isopropyl-β-D-thiogalactopyranoside (IPTG).
   1202..1790    -  rep_origin     ori: high-copy-number ColE1/pMB1/pBR322/pUC origin of replication
   1961..2821    -  CDS            AmpR: β-lactamase; bla; confers resistance to ampicillin, carbenicillin, and related antibiotics
   2822..2926    -  promoter       AmpR promoter: bla
   2953..3003    +  misc_feature   bom (fragment): basis of mobility region from pBR322
   3031..3459    -  rep_origin     f1 ori (sequence partly withheld): f1 bacteriophage origin of replication; arrow indicates direction of (+) strand synthesis
   3463..3620    -  CDS            lacZα (fragment): LacZα fragment of β-galactosidase; lacZ fragment
