[The description below was written by a language model from this plasmid's Addgene catalogue record and pLannotate feature annotations shown in this document.]
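Description:
BbSP is a small (about 3.6 kb) bacterial cloning plasmid built on the pGEM-T Easy backbone and intended as a template control for molecular diagnostic assays rather than as an expression vector. It is maintained in E. coli at high copy through a ColE1/pUC-type origin of replication and selected with ampicillin via the β-lactamase (AmpR) gene and its native promoter. The backbone also carries an f1 bacteriophage origin, which permits production of single-stranded DNA.

The insert is the chaperonin-60 (cpn60, groEL) universal target region from a phytoplasma, recorded as 552 bp and introduced by T-vector cloning of a PCR product. Automated annotation identifies it as a fragment of groL with best similarity to the aster yellows witches'-broom phytoplasma protein. That match is a homology call, and the record does not otherwise name the source strain or phytoplasma group. The fragment sits in the multiple cloning site between opposing T7 and SP6 promoters, so either strand could be transcribed in vitro. It interrupts the lacZα coding region, whose remnant is annotated along with the lac promoter, lac operator and CAP binding site; this is the arrangement that allows blue/white screening in T-vectors. A short hit to a hornet peptide next to the insert, and the small lacI and bom fragments, are most likely annotation artefacts of polylinker and backbone sequence rather than functional elements.

The plasmid supplies a defined, renewable source of the cpn60 universal target sequence, serving as a positive control or standard when developing and validating assays to detect and identify phytoplasma bacteria.
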