Addgene plasmid #123002: BbSP
Purpose: contains the chaperonin-60 universal target from phytoplasma baceria; used as a control for development of molecular diagnostic assays
Depositing lab: Tim Dumonceaux. Depositing organization: Agriculture and Agri-Food Canada, Saskatoon, SK.
Backbone
  Vector backbone: pGEM-T Easy
  Backbone manufacturer: Promega
  Vector type: molecular diagnostic assay control
Growth in bacteria
  Bacterial resistance: Ampicillin, 100 μg/mL
  Growth temperature: 37°C
  Growth strain: DH5alpha
  Copy number: High Copy
Gene/Insert
  Gene/Insert name: chaperonin-60 universal target (alt name: KU523402)
  Insert size (bp): 552
  Cloning method: Unknown
Terms and licenses: Academic/Nonprofit Terms; Industry Terms: Not Available to Industry
Depositor comments: Cloning method is T-vector cloning of a PCR product
How to cite: BbSP was a gift from Tim Dumonceaux (Addgene plasmid # 123002 ; http://n2t.net/addgene:123002 ; RRID:Addgene_123002)
