>Addgene plasmid #123002 | BbSP | depositor partial sequence | sequence record 234886 | BbSP
GCAACTGTTTTGGCACAAAGTATGATTCATCGTGGTTTTGATGTAATTGATGCAGGAGCTAATCCTGTTT
TAGTAAAAGAAGGTATTGAGTTAGCTTCATTAACAGTTGCCAAAAAACTTTTAGCTAAATCTAAAAAAGT
AGACGCCCAAGAAGATATTCAAAATGTGGCTTCTGTTTCATCAGGTAGTCAAGAAATTGGTAAAATCATT
GCCCAAGCGATGCAAAAAGTAGGTAAAGATGGAGTTATTAATGTTGATGAATCCAAAGGTTTTGAAACAG
AATTAGAAGTTGTTAAAGGATTGCAGTACGATAAAGGATACGCTTCTCCTTATTTTGTCTCTGATAGAGA
AAGCATGACAGTAAATTTAGAAAATGCGTTAGTTTTAGTAACTGATCATAAAATTAGTACTGTGCAAGAA
ATTGTACCTATTTTGGAAGAAGTAGTAAAAGCATCTAGACCTTTGTTAATTGTAGCTGAATCAGTGGAAA
ATGAAGTTTTAGGTGTTTTGGTAGCTAATAAATTAAGAGGAACTTTTAATGTAGTTGTAACT
